Addgene plasmid #25953: cp201
Depositing lab: Robert Campbell. Depositing organization: University of Alberta. Publication: Circularly permuted monomeric red fluorescent proteins with new termini in the beta-sheet. Carlson HJ, Cotton DW, Campbell RE. Protein Sci. 2010 Aug;19(8):1490-9. doi: 10.1002/pro.428. PubMed 20521333.
Backbone
  Vector backbone: pBad/HisB
  Backbone size w/o insert (bp): 4100
  Vector type: Bacterial Expression
Growth in bacteria
  Bacterial resistance: Ampicillin, 100 μg/mL
  Growth temperature: 37°C
  Growth strain: DH5alpha
  Copy number: Unknown
Gene/Insert
  Gene/Insert name: cp201 (alt name: cp201)
  Species: D. Striata
  Insert size (bp): 800
  Tag / fusion protein: His (N terminal on backbone)
  Cloning method: Restriction Enzyme; 5′ cloning site XhoI (unknown if destroyed); 3′ cloning site EcoRI (unknown if destroyed)
  Sequencing primers: 5′ RECA1
Terms and licenses: Academic/Nonprofit Terms; Industry Terms: Not Available to Industry
Depositor comments: Addgene's sequence with pBAD-F shows minor mismatches and gaps with the reference sequence from the depositing lab. These discrepancies are a result of mistakes made during sequence assembly and should not impact plasmid function.
How to cite: cp201 was a gift from Robert Campbell (Addgene plasmid # 25953 ; http://n2t.net/addgene:25953 ; RRID:Addgene_25953)
