[The description below was written by a language model from this plasmid's Addgene catalogue record.]
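Description:
cp201 is a bacterial expression plasmid built on the pBAD/HisB backbone (about 4.1 kb without insert) and carrying an insert of roughly 800 bp that encodes a circularly permuted monomeric red fluorescent protein. The catalogue lists the source species as D. striata, a Discosoma coral, consistent with the DsRed-derived family of monomeric red fluorescent proteins. The name suggests a permutant whose new termini lie near residue 201, and the associated publication concerns permuted variants with new termini placed within the beta-sheet, but the record does not spell out the exact permutation site or the parent protein. The insert was cloned by restriction digestion between XhoI at the 5′ end and EcoRI at the 3′ end, placing it in frame with the backbone's N-terminal polyhistidine tag, which allows purification by metal-affinity chromatography.

The plasmid is selected with ampicillin and propagated in standard E. coli cloning strains; its copy number is recorded as unknown. No feature table is provided, so the promoter and origin are not explicitly stated. pBAD-series vectors generally drive expression from the arabinose-inducible araBAD promoter under control of the AraC regulator, giving tunable, tightly repressed expression. The depositor notes that repository sequencing shows minor mismatches and gaps relative to the lab's reference sequence, attributed to errors in sequence assembly and not expected to affect function. The construct is suited to producing and purifying the permuted red fluorescent protein in bacteria for characterisation. More generally, such permutants serve as starting points for engineering fluorescent biosensors or fusion proteins that benefit from alternative termini.
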