>Addgene plasmid #25953 | cp201 | depositor partial sequence | sequence record 12174 | Author sequence
CATCATCATCATCATCATGGTATGGCTAGCATGACTGGTGGACAGCAAATGGGTCGGGATCTGTACGACG
ATGACGATAAGGATCCGAGCTCGAGCATGTCCAGCTCCGGGGCACTGGGCGGTGTGACCTCACACAACGA
GGACTACACCATCGTGGAACAGTACGAACGCGCCGAGGCCCGCCACTCCACCGGCGGCATGGACGAGCTG
TACAAGGGTGGCACTGGCGGTTCCATGGTGAGCAAGGGCGTGGAGGATAACATGGCCTTCATCAAGGAGT
TCATGCGCTTCAAGGTGCACATGGAGGGCTCCGTCAACGGCCACGAGTTCGAGATCGAGGGCGAGGGCGA
GGGCCGCCCCTACGAGGGCACCCAGACCGCCAAGCTGAAGGTGACCAAGGGTGGCCCCCTGCCCTTCGCC
TGGGACATCCTGTCCCCTCAGCTCATGTACGGCTCCAAGGCCTACGTGAAGCACCCCGCCGACATCCCCG
ACTACTGGAAGCTGTCCTTCCCCGAGGGCTTCAAGTGGGAGCGCGTGATGAACTTCGAGGACGGAGGCGT
GGTGACCGTGACCCAGGACTCCTCCCTGCAGGACGGCGAGTTCATCTACAAGGTGAAGCTGCGCGGCACC
AACTTCCCCTCCGACGGCCCCGTAATGCAGAAGAAGACCATGGGCTGGGAGGCCTCCTCCGAGCGGATGT
ACCCCGAGGACGGCGCTCTGAAGGGCGAGATCAAGCAGAGGCTGAAGCTGAAGGACGGCGGCCACTACGA
CGCTGAGGTCAAGACCACCTACAAGGCCAAGAAGCCTGTGCAGCTGCCCGGCGCCTACAACGTCGACATC
AAGTTGACAGGCGGTGACCAACTGACAGAAGAGTGA
