>Addgene plasmid #25953 | cp201 | addgene partial sequence | sequence record 32049 | 25953 with pBAD-F
CGCAACTCTCTACTGTTTCTCCATACCCGTTTTTTGGGCTAACAGGAGGAATTAACCATGGGGGGTTCTC
ATCATCATCATCATCATGGTATGGCTAGCATGACTGGTGGACAGCAAATGGGTCGGGATCTGTACGACGA
TGACGATAAGGATCCGAGCTCGAGCATGTCCAGCTCCGGGGCACTGGGCGGTGTGACCTCACACAACGAG
GACTACACCATCGTGGAACAGTACGAACGCGCCGAGGCCCGCCACTCCACCGGCGGCATGGACGAGCTGT
ACAAGGGTGGCACTGGCGGTTCCATGGTGAGCAAGGGCGTGGAGGATAACATGGCCTTCATCAAGGAGTT
CATGCGCTTCAAGGTGCACATGGAGGGCTCCGTCAACGGCCACGAGTTCGAGATCGAGGGCGAGGGCGAG
GGCCGCCCCTACGAGGGCACCCAGACCGCCAAGCTGAAGGTGACCAAGGGTGGCCCCCTGCCCTTCGCCT
GGGACATCCTGTCCCCTCAGCTCATGTACGGCTCCAAGGCCTACGTGAAGCACCCCGCCGACATCCCCGA
CTACTGGAAGCTGTCCTTCCCCGAGGGCTTCAAGTGGGAGCGCGTGATGAACTTCGAGGACGGAGGCGTG
GTGACCGTGACCCAGGACTCCTCCCTGCAGGACGGCGAGTTCATCTACAAGGTGAAGCTGCGCGGCACCA
ACTTCCCCTCCGACGGCCCCGTAATGCAGAAGAAGACCATGGGCTGGGAGGCCTCCTCCGAGCGGATGTA
CCCCGAGGACGGCGCTCTGAAGGGCGAGATCAAGCAGAGGCTGAAGCTGAAGGACGGCGGCCACTACGAC
GCTGAGGTCAAGACCACCTACAAGGC
